>Addgene plasmid #89923 | BB2_L_GH_syn_BbsI | addgene full sequence | sequence record 181155 | Addgene NGS Result
TGATACCGCTCGCCGCAGCCGAACGACCGAGCGCAGCGAGTCAGTGAGCGAGGAAGCGGAAGAGCGCCCA
ATACGCAAACCGCCTCTCCCCGCGCGTTGGCCGATTCATTAATGCAGCTGGCACGACAGGTTTCCCGACT
GGAAAGCGGGCAGTGAGCGCAACACTAGTCGCAAAAAACCCCGCCCCTGACAGGGCGGGGTTTTTTCGCG
GTCTCCCGCTGGAGGCGTCTTCGGATCCCTCGAGGAAGACGCCGCTCAACGGAGACCACCGGTGCCGCTA
CAGGGCGCGTCAGGTGGCACTTTTCGGGGAAATGTGCGCGGAACCCCTATTTGTTTATTTTTCTAAATAC
ATTCAAATATGTATCCGCTCATGAGACAATAACCCTGATAAATGCTTCAATAATATTGAAAAAGGAAGAG
TATGAGTATTCAACATTTCCGTGTCGCCCTTATTCCCTTTTTTGCGGCATTTTGCCTTCCTGTTTTTGCT
CACCCAGAAACGCTGGTGAAAGTAAAAGATGCTGAAGATCAGTTGGGTGCACGAGTGGGTTACATCGAAC
TGGATCTCAACAGCGGTAAGATCCTTGAGAGTTTTCGCCCCGAAGAACGTTTTCCAATGATGAGCACTTT
TAAAGTTCTGCTATGTGGCGCGGTATTATCCCGTATTGACGCCGGGCAAGAGCAACTCGGTCGCCGCATA
CACTATTCTCAGAATGACTTGGTTGAGTACTCACCAGTCACAGAAAAGCATCTTACGGATGGCATGACAG
TAAGAGAATTATGCAGTGCTGCCATAACCATGAGTGATAACACTGCGGCCAACTTACTTCTGACAACGAT
CGGAGGACCGAAGGAGCTAACCGCTTTTTTGCACAACATGGGGGATCATGTAACTCGCCTTGATCGTTGG
GAACCGGAGCTGAATGAAGCCATACCAAACGACGAGCGTGACACCACGATGCCTGTAGCAATGGCAACAA
CGTTGCGCAAACTATTAACTGGCGAACTACTTACTCTAGCTTCCCGGCAACAATTAATAGACTGGATGGA
GGCGGATAAAGTTGCAGGACCACTTCTGCGCTCGGCCCTTCCGGCTGGCTGGTTTATTGCTGATAAATCT
GGAGCCGGTGAGCGTGGCTCTCGCGGTATCATTGCAGCACTGGGGCCAGATGGTAAGCCCTCCCGTATCG
TAGTTATCTACACGACGGGGAGTCAGGCAACTATGGATGAACGAAATAGACAGATCGCTGAGATAGGTGC
CTCACTGATTAAGCATTGGTAACTGTCAGACCAAGTTTACTCATATATACTTTAGATTGATTTAAAACTT
CATTTTTAATTTAAAAGGATCTAGGTGAAGATCCTTTTTGATAATCTCATGAACAATAAAACTGTCTGCT
TACATAAACAGTAATACAAGGGGTGTAGATCTCATGACCAAAATCCCTTAACGTGAGTTTTCGTTCCACT
GAGCGTCAGACCCCGTAGAAAAGATCAAAGGATCTTCTTGAGATCCTTTTTTTCTGCGCGTAATCTGCTG
CTTGCAAACAAAAAAACCACCGCTACCAGCGGTGGTTTGTTTGCCGGATCAAGAGCTACCAACTCTTTTT
CCGAAGGTAACTGGCTTCAGCAGAGCGCAGATACCAAATACTGTTCTTCTAGTGTAGCCGTAGTTAGGCC
ACCACTTCAAGAACTCTGTAGCACCGCCTACATACCTCGCTCTGCTAATCCTGTTACCAGTGGCTGCTGC
CAGTGGCGATAAGTCGTGTCTTACCGGGTTGGACTCAAGACGATAGTTACCGGATAAGGCGCAGCGGTCG
GGCTGAACGGGGGGTTCGTGCACACAGCCCAGCTTGGAGCGAACGACCTACACCGAACTGAGATACCTAC
AGCGTGAGCTATGAGAAAGCGCCACGCTTCCCGAAGGGAGAAAGGCGGACAGGTATCCGGTAAGCGGCAG
GGTCGGAACAGGAGAGCGCACGAGGGAGCTTCCAGGGGGAAACGCCTGGTATCTTTATAGTCCTGTCGGG
TTTCGCCACCTCTGACTTGAGCGTCGATTTTTGTGATGCTCGTCAGGGGGGCGGAGCCTATGGAAAAACG
CCAGCAACGCGGCCTTTTTACGGTTCCTGGCCTTTTGCTGGCCTTTTGCTCACATGTTCTTTCCTGCGTT
ATCCCCTGATTCTGTGGATAACCGTATTACCGCCTTTGAGTGAGC
Features (pLannotate 1.2.2; 6 found; start..end, strand, type, name):
      5..62      +  rep_origin     RSF ori (fragment): Plasmids containing the RSF 1030 origin of replication can be propagated in E. coli cells that contain additional plasmids with compatible origins.
     64..156     +  CDS            lacI (fragment): lac repressor; lacI; The lac repressor binds to the lac operator to inhibit transcription in E. coli. This inhibition can be relieved by adding lactose or isopropyl-β-D-thiogalactopyranoside (IPTG).
    274..290     -  rep_origin     f1 ori (fragment): f1 bacteriophage origin of replication; arrow indicates direction of (+) strand synthesis
    317..421     +  promoter       AmpR promoter: bla
    422..1282    +  CDS            AmpR: β-lactamase; bla; confers resistance to ampicillin, carbenicillin, and related antibiotics
   1508..2096    +  rep_origin     ori: high-copy-number ColE1/pMB1/pBR322/pUC origin of replication
