[The description below was written by a language model from this plasmid's Addgene catalogue record and pLannotate feature annotations shown in this document.]
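Description:
BB2_L_GH_syn_BbsI is a small (about 2.2 kb) empty-backbone plasmid that serves as a linker vector in a hierarchical Golden Gate-style cloning system, developed for metabolic pathway construction and gene integration in Aspergillus niger. According to the record, it is used to build a level-2 backbone (BB2) construct from level-1 (BB1) modules spanning fusion sites FS1 to FS4. Parts are assembled into the plasmid with the type IIS enzyme BbsI, and the finished unit can be released with BsaI, carrying the flanking fusion sites FSG and FSH. These defined overhangs set the position the unit takes in the next, higher-order assembly alongside units built in other linker backbones of the same series. Switching between two type IIS enzymes at successive levels is the usual way such systems allow directional, scarless stacking of several expression cassettes.

The plasmid is catalogued as a bacterial vector, and the annotated features are essentially only those needed for maintenance in E. coli. These are a high-copy ColE1/pUC-type origin of replication and a β-lactamase gene under its native bla promoter, which gives ampicillin selection. The remaining annotations are short fragments resembling an RSF origin, lacI and the f1 origin. Given their length, they are most likely non-functional remnants or chance matches in the synthetic sequence rather than working elements. The feature table does not annotate the BbsI/BsaI cloning site or the fusion sites themselves. No insert, promoter, fungal selection marker or fungal integration sequence is recorded, consistent with its role as an intermediate assembly backbone.
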