Addgene plasmid #89923: BB2_L_GH_syn_BbsI
Purpose: (Empty Backbone) Linker to construct BB2 from BB1(FS1 - FS4) with FSG and FSH (in with BbsI, out with BsaI)
Depositing lab: Michael Sauer. Depositing organization: Universitaet fur Bodenkultur Wien (BOKU-WIEN). Publication: An efficient tool for metabolic pathway construction and gene integration for Aspergillus niger. Sarkari P, Marx H, Blumhoff ML, Mattanovich D, Sauer M, Steiger MG. Bioresour Technol. 2017 May 4. pii: S0960-8524(17)30643-0. doi: 10.1016/j.biortech.2017.05.004. PubMed 28533066.
Backbone
  Vector backbone: BB2_L_GH_syn_BbsI
  Backbone size (bp): 2215
  Vector type: Bacterial Expression
Growth in bacteria
  Bacterial resistance: Ampicillin, 100 μg/mL
  Growth temperature: 37°C
  Growth strain: DH5alpha
  Copy number: Unknown
Gene/Insert
  Cloning method: Unknown
  Sequencing primers: 5′ CATTAATGCAGCTGGCAC; 3′ GGTTATTGTCTCATGAGCGG
Terms and licenses: Academic/Nonprofit Terms; Industry Terms: Not Available to Industry
How to cite: BB2_L_GH_syn_BbsI was a gift from Michael Sauer (Addgene plasmid # 89923 ; http://n2t.net/addgene:89923 ; RRID:Addgene_89923)
